Addgene plasmid #143151: TFORF1716
Purpose: Lentiviral vector for overexpressing transcription factor ORFs with unique 24-bp barcodes. Barcodes facilitate identification of transcription factors in pooled screens.
Depositing lab: Feng Zhang. Depositing organization: Broad Institute. Publication: A transcription factor atlas of directed differentiation. Joung J, Ma S, Tay T, Geiger-Schuller KR, Kirchgatterer PC, Verdine VK, Guo B, Arias-Garcia MA, Allen WE, Singh A, Kuksenko O, Abudayyeh OO, Gootenberg JS, Fu Z, Macrae RK, Buenrostro JD, Regev A, Zhang F. Cell. 2023 Jan 5;186(1):209-229.e26. doi: 10.1016/j.cell.2022.11.026. PubMed 36608654.
Backbone
  Vector backbone: pLX_TRC317
  Backbone manufacturer: Broad Institute Genetic Perturbation Platform
  Backbone size w/o insert (bp): 8264
  Vector type: Mammalian Expression, Lentiviral
  Selectable markers: Puromycin
Growth in bacteria
  Bacterial resistance: Ampicillin, 100 μg/mL
  Growth temperature: 30°C
  Growth strain: NEB Stable
  Copy number: High Copy
Gene/Insert
  Gene/Insert name: LDB2
  Species: H. sapiens (human)
  Insert size (bp): 1043
  Entrez Gene: LDB2 (a.k.a. LDB1, CLIM1)
  Promoter: EF1a
  Cloning method: Unknown
  Sequencing primers: 5′ GGGTGGAGACTGAAGTTAGGCCAG; 3′ CACATAGCGTAAAAGGAGCAACATAG
Terms and licenses: Academic/Nonprofit Terms; Industry Terms: Not Available to Industry
Depositor comments: NM_001304435,ENST00000502640 . The transcription factor ORF portion of this plasmid was synthesized by Genewiz. Please test multiple small colonies in case of plasmid recombination. To make this collection available in a timely manner, a portion of this collection was not fully sequenced by Addgene. If an Addgene verified full plasmid sequence is not available, please contact us prior to placing an order to request the full sequence.
How to cite: TFORF1716 was a gift from Feng Zhang (Addgene plasmid # 143151 ; http://n2t.net/addgene:143151 ; RRID:Addgene_143151)
