[The description below was written by a language model from this plasmid's Addgene catalogue record and pLannotate feature annotations shown in this document.]
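Description:
TFORF1716 is a lentiviral mammalian expression plasmid built on the pLX_TRC317 backbone, one member of a barcoded transcription factor ORF collection. It carries the human LDB2 (CLIM1) open reading frame, a LIM-domain-binding cofactor that associates with LIM-domain transcription factors. It is propagated in E. coli through a high-copy ColE1/pUC-type origin with ampicillin selection (AmpR), and also retains an f1 origin and remnants of a lac/T3/T7 cloning region. The depositor notes that the plasmid may recombine, as is common for LTR-containing vectors.

The viral cassette has a third-generation, self-inactivating layout. An RSV promoter fused to a truncated HIV-1 5' LTR drives genomic RNA production in packaging cells. It is followed by the Ψ packaging signal with a gag fragment, the RRE for Rev-dependent nuclear export, a cPPT/CTS, and a ΔU3 3' LTR with a downstream SV40 poly(A) signal. Within the provirus, an SV40 early promoter/origin drives puromycin N-acetyltransferase for selection of transduced cells. The EF-1α promoter separately drives the LDB2 ORF, with a WPRE downstream to enhance transcript stability and expression. The annotation matches LDB2 over about 890 bp of the 1,043 bp listed insert. The depositor cites a specific transcript isoform, which may account for the partial match. The 24-bp barcode described in the record is not annotated in the feature table, so its exact position is not stated. A short U6 promoter fragment lies between the ORF and the WPRE.

The construct is intended for constitutive overexpression of LDB2 in mammalian cells, either individually or in pooled screens. In pooled screens, the unique barcode lets each transcription factor ORF be identified by sequencing, as in directed differentiation studies.
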