Features (pLannotate 1.2.2; 31 found; start..end, strand, type, name):
      5..231     +  promoter       RSV promoter: Rous sarcoma virus enhancer/promoter
    232..412     +  LTR            5' LTR (truncated): truncated 5' long terminal repeat (LTR) from HIV-1
    459..584     +  misc_feature   HIV-1 Ψ: packaging signal of human immunodeficiency virus type 1
    568..931     +  CDS            HIV-1 gag (fragment): gag protein from human immunodeficiency virus 1; gag
   1077..1310    +  misc_feature   RRE: The Rev response element (RRE) of HIV-1 allows for Rev-dependent mRNA export from the nucleus to the cytoplasm.
   1687..1713    +  CDS            Rev (fragment): human immunodeficiency virus 1 (HIV-1) Rev protein; rev; enhances nuclear export of unspliced and incompletely spliced viral mRNAs
   1720..1743    +  promoter       SV40 promoter (fragment): SV40 early promoter
   1744..1815    +  promoter       SV40 promoter (fragment): SV40 enhancer and early promoter
   1839..1974    +  rep_origin     SV40 ori: SV40 origin of replication
   2020..2616    +  CDS            PuroR (fragment): puromycin N-acetyltransferase; pac from Streptomyces; confers resistance to puromycin
   2665..2782    +  misc_feature   cPPT/CTS: central polypurine tract and central termination sequence of HIV-1
   2847..2913    +  CDS            small t antigen (fragment): SV40 (simian virus 40) small t antigen
   2920..4098    +  promoter       EF-1α promoter: strong constitutive promoter for human elongation factor EF-1α
   4115..5005    +  CDS            LDB2 (fragment): LDB2_HUMAN - Also known as CLIM1. Experimental evidence at protein level: Swiss-Prot protein existence level 1. Binds to the LIM domain of a wide variety of LIM domain- containing transcription factors. From Homo sapiens (Human).
   5069..5122    +  promoter       U6 promoter (fragment): RNA polymerase III promoter for human U6 snRNA
   5164..5752    +  misc_feature   WPRE: woodchuck hepatitis virus posttranscriptional regulatory element
   5803..5822    +  misc_feature   cPPT/CTS (fragment): central polypurine tract and central termination sequence of HIV-1
   5824..6057    +  LTR            3' LTR (ΔU3): self-inactivating 3' long terminal repeat (LTR) from HIV-1
   6135..6256    +  polyA_signal   SV40 poly(A) signal: SV40 polyadenylation signal
   6296..6431    +  rep_origin     SV40 ori: SV40 origin of replication
   6452..6470    -  promoter       T7 promoter: promoter for bacteriophage T7 RNA polymerase
   6478..6633    +  CDS            lacZα (fragment): LacZα fragment of β-galactosidase; lacZ fragment
   6638..7066    +  rep_origin     f1 ori (sequence partly withheld): f1 bacteriophage origin of replication; arrow indicates direction of (+) strand synthesis
   7119..7223    +  promoter       AmpR promoter: bla
   7224..8084    +  CDS            AmpR: β-lactamase; bla; confers resistance to ampicillin, carbenicillin, and related antibiotics
   8255..8843    +  rep_origin     ori: high-copy-number ColE1/pMB1/pBR322/pUC origin of replication
   9026..9118    +  CDS            lacI (fragment): lac repressor; lacI; The lac repressor binds to the lac operator to inhibit transcription in E. coli. This inhibition can be relieved by adding lactose or isopropyl-β-D-thiogalactopyranoside (IPTG).
   9131..9152    +  protein_bind   CAP binding site: CAP binding activates transcription in the presence of cAMP. E. coli catabolite activator protein
   9167..9197    +  promoter       lac promoter: promoter for the E. coli lac operon
   9205..9221    +  protein_bind   lac operator: The lac repressor binds to the lac operator to inhibit transcription in E. coli. This inhibition can be relieved by adding lactose or isopropyl-β-D-thiogalactopyranoside (IPTG). lac repressor encoded by lacI
   9266..9284    +  promoter       T3 promoter: promoter for bacteriophage T3 RNA polymerase
>Addgene plasmid #143151 | TFORF1716 | addgene full sequence | sequence record 462929 | Addgene NGS Result
TTAATGTAGTCTTATGCAATACTCTTGTAGTCTTGCAACATGGTAACGATGAGTTAGCAACATGCCTTAC
AAGGAGAGAAAAAGCACCGTGCATGCCGATTGGTGGAAGTAAGGTGGTACGATCGTGCCTTATTAGGAAG
GCAACAGACGGGTCTGACATGGATTGGACGAACCACTGAATTGCCGCATTGCAGAGATATTGTATTTAAG
TGCCTAGCTCGATACATAAACGGGTCTCTCTGGTTAGACCAGATCTGAGCCTGGGAGCTCTCTGGCTAAC
TAGGGAACCCACTGCTTAAGCCTCAATAAAGCTTGCCTTGAGTGCTTCAAGTAGTGTGTGCCCGTCTGTT
GTGTGACTCTGGTAACTAGAGATCCCTCAGACCCTTTTAGTCAGTGTGGAAAATCTCTAGCAGTGGCGCC
CGAACAGGGACTTGAAAGCGAAAGGGAAACCAGAGGAGCTCTCTCGACGCAGGACTCGGCTTGCTGAAGC
GCGCACGGCAAGAGGCGAGGGGCGGCGACTGGTGAGTACGCCAAAAATTTTGACTAGCGGAGGCTAGAAG
GAGAGAGATGGGTGCGAGAGCGTCAGTATTAAGCGGGGGAGAATTAGATCGCGATGGGAAAAAATTCGGT
TAAGGCCAGGGGGAAAGAAAAAATATAAATTAAAACATATAGTATGGGCAAGCAGGGAGCTAGAACGATT
CGCAGTTAATCCTGGCCTGTTAGAAACATCAGAAGGCTGTAGACAAATACTGGGACAGCTACAACCATCC
CTTCAGACAGGATCAGAAGAACTTAGATCATTATATAATACAGTAGCAACCCTCTATTGTGTGCATCAAA
GGATAGAGATAAAAGACACCAAGGAAGCTTTAGACAAGATAGAGGAAGAGCAAAACAAAAGTAAGACCAC
CGCACAGCAAGCGGCCGCTGATCTTCAGACCTGGAGGAGGAGATATGAGGGACAATTGGAGAAGTGAATT
ATATAAATATAAAGTAGTAAAAATTGAACCATTAGGAGTAGCACCCACCAAGGCAAAGAGAAGAGTGGTG
CAGAGAGAAAAAAGAGCAGTGGGAATAGGAGCTTTGTTCCTTGGGTTCTTGGGAGCAGCAGGAAGCACTA
TGGGCGCAGCGTCAATGACGCTGACGGTACAGGCCAGACAATTATTGTCTGGTATAGTGCAGCAGCAGAA
CAATTTGCTGAGGGCTATTGAGGCGCAACAGCATCTGTTGCAACTCACAGTCTGGGGCATCAAGCAGCTC
CAGGCAAGAATCCTGGCTGTGGAAAGATACCTAAAGGATCAACAGCTCCTGGGGATTTGGGGTTGCTCTG
GAAAACTCATTTGCACCACTGCTGTGCCTTGGAATGCTAGTTGGAGTAATAAATCTCTGGAACAGATTTG
GAATCACACGACCTGGATGGAGTGGGACAGAGAAATTAACAATTACACAAGCTTAATACACTCCTTAATT
GAAGAATCGCAAAACCAGCAAGAAAAGAATGAACAAGAATTATTGGAATTAGATAAATGGGCAAGTTTGT
GGAATTGGTTTAACATAACAAATTGGCTGTGGTATATAAAATTATTCATAATGATAGTAGGAGGCTTGGT
AGGTTTAAGAATAGTTTTTGCTGTACTTTCTATAGTGAATAGAGTTAGGCAGGGATATTCACCATTATCG
TTTCAGACCCACCTCCCAACCCCGAGGGGACCCATGCATTGCATCTCAATTAGTCAGCAACCAGGTGTGG
AAAGTCCCCAGGCTCCCCAGCAGGCAGAAGTATGCAAAGCATGCGTCTCAATTAGTCAGCAACCATAGTC
CCGCCCCTAACTCCGCCCATCCCGCCCCTAACTCCGCCCAGTTCCGCCCATTCTCCGCCCCATGGCTGAC
TAATTTTTTTTATTTATGCAGAGGCCGAGGCCGCCTCGGCCTCTGAGCTATTCCAGAAGTAGTGAGGAGG
CTTTTTTGGAGGCCTAGGCTTTTGCAAAAAGCTTTCTAGAGGTACCACCGGAGCTTACCATGACCGAGTA
CAAGCCCACGGTGCGCCTCGCCACCCGCGACGACGTCCCCAGGGCCGTACGCACCCTCGCCGCCGCGTTC
GCCGACTACCCCGCCACGCGCCACACCGTCGATCCGGACCGCCACATCGAGCGGGTCACCGAGCTGCAAG
AACTCTTCCTCACGCGCGTCGGGCTCGACATCGGCAAGGTGTGGGTCGCGGACGACGGCGCCGCCGTGGC
GGTCTGGACCACGCCGGAGAGCGTCGAAGCGGGGGCGGTGTTCGCCGAGATCGGCCCGCGCATGGCCGAG
TTGAGCGGTTCCCGGCTGGCCGCGCAGCAACAGATGGAAGGCCTCCTGGCGCCGCACCGGCCCAAGGAGC
CCGCGTGGTTCCTGGCCACCGTCGGCGTCTCGCCCGACCACCAGGGCAAGGGTCTGGGCAGCGCCGTCGT
GCTCCCCGGAGTGGAGGCGGCCGAGCGCGCCGGGGTGCCCGCCTTCCTGGAGACCTCCGCGCCCCGCAAC
CTCCCCTTCTACGAGCGGCTCGGCTTCACCGTCACCGCCGACGTCGAGGTGCCCGAAGGACCGCGCACCT
GGTGCATGACCCGCAAGCCCGGTGCCAGTTAACGAATTCTAGATCTTGAGACAAATGGCAGTATTCATCC
ACAATTTTAAAAGAAAAGGGGGGATTGGGGGGTACAGTGCAGGGGAAAGAATAGTAGACATAATAGCAAC
AGACATACAAACTAAAGAATTACAAAAACAAATTACAAAAATTCAAAATTTTCGGGTTTATTACAGGGAC
AGCAGAGATCCACTTTGGCGCCGGCTCGAGGCCTGCAGGTGCAAAGATGGATAAAGTTTTAAACAGAGAG
GAATCTTTGCAGCTAATGGACCTTCTAGGTCTTGAAAGGAGTGGGAATTGGCTCCGGTGCCCGTCAGTGG
GCAGAGCGCACATCGCCCACAGTCCCCGAGAAGTTGGGGGGAGGGGTCGGCAATTGAACCGGTGCCTAGA
GAAGGTGGCGCGGGGTAAACTGGGAAAGTGATGTCGTGTACTGGCTCCGCCTTTTTCCCGAGGGTGGGGG
AGAACCGTATATAAGTGCAGTAGTCGCCGTGAACGTTCTTTTTCGCAACGGGTTTGCCGCCAGAACACAG
GTAAGTGCCGTGTGTGGTTCCCGCGGGCCTGGCCTCTTTACGGGTTATGGCCCTTGCGTGCCTTGAATTA
CTTCCACCTGGCTGCAGTACGTGATTCTTGATCCCGAGCTTCGGGTTGGAAGTGGGTGGGAGAGTTCGAG
GCCTTGCGCTTAAGGAGCCCCTTCGCCTCGTGCTTGAGTTGAGGCCTGGCCTGGGCGCTGGGGCCGCCGC
GTGCGAATCTGGTGGCACCTTCGCGCCTGTCTCGCTGCTTTCGATAAGTCTCTAGCCATTTAAAATTTTT
GATGACCTGCTGCGACGCTTTTTTTCTGGCAAGATAGTCTTGTAAATGCGGGCCAAGATCTGCACACTGG
TATTTCGGTTTTTGGGGCCGCGGGCGGCGACGGGGCCCGTGCGTCCCAGCGCACATGTTCGGCGAGGCGG
GGCCTGCGAGCGCGGCCACCGAGAATCGGACGGGGGTAGTCTCAAGCTGGCCGGCCTGCTCTGGTGCCTG
GCCTCGCGCCGCCGTGTATCGCCCCGCCCTGGGCGGCAAGGCTGGCCCGGTCGGCACCAGTTGCGTGAGC
GGAAAGATGGCCGCTTCCCGGCCCTGCTGCAGGGAGCTCAAAATGGAGGACGCGGCGCTCGGGAGAGCGG
GCGGGTGAGTCACCCACACAAAGGAAAAGGGCCTTTCCGTCCTCAGCCGTCGCTTCATGTGACTCCACGG
AGTACCGGGCGCCGTCCAGGCACCTCGATTAGTTCTCGAGCTTTTGGAGTACGTCGTCTTTAGGTTGGGG
GGAGGGGTTTTATGCGATGGAGTTTCCCCACACTGAGTGGGTGGAGACTGAAGTTAGGCCAGCTTGGCAC
TTGATGTAATTCTCCTTGGAATTTGCCCTTTTTGAGTTTGGATCTTGGTTCATTCTCAAGCCTCAGACAG
TGGTTCAAAGTTTTTTTCTTCCATTTCAGGTGTCGTGAGGCTAGCACCGCCACCATGTCCAGCACACCAC
ATGACCCCTTCTATTCTTCTCCTTTCGGCCCATTTTATAGGAGGCATACACCATACATGGTACAGCCAGA
GTACCGAATCTATGAGATGAACAAGAGACTGCAGTCTCGCACAGAGGATAGTGACAACCTCTGGTGGGAC
GCCTTTGCCACTGAATTTTTTGAAGATGACGCCACATTAACCCTTTCATTTTGTTTGGAAGATGGACCAA
AGCGATACACTATCGGCAGGACCCTCATCCCCCGTTACTTTAGCACTGTGTTTGAAGGAGGGGTGACCGA
CCTGTATTACATTCTCAAACACTCGAAAGAGTCATACCACAACTCATCCATCACGGTGGACTGCGACCAG
TGTACCATGGTCACCCAGCACGGGAAGCCCATGTTTACCAAGGTATGTACAGAAGGCAGACTGATCTTGG
AGTTCACCTTTGATGATCTCATGAGAATCAAAACATGGCACTTTACCATTAGACAATACCGAGAGTTAGT
CCCGAGAAGCATCCTAGCCATGCATGCACAAGATCCTCAGGTCCTGGATCAGCTGTCCAAAAACATCACC
AGGATGGGGCTAACAAACTTCACCCTCAACTACCTCAGGTTGTGTGTAATATTGGAGCCAATGCAGGAAC
TGATGTCGAGACATAAAACTTACAACCTCAGTCCCCGAGACTGCCTGAAGACCTGCTTGTTTCAGAAGTG
GCAGAGGATGGTGGCTCCGCCAGCAGAACCCACAAGGCAACCAACAACCAAACGGAGAAAAAGGAAAAAT
TCCACCAGCAGCACTTCCAACAGCAGCGCTGGGAACAATGCAAACAGCACTGGCAGCAAGAAGAAGACCA
CAGCTGCAAACCTGAGTCTGTCCAGTCAGGTACCTATTGCTAGCATTGCTCGTTCTCCAGTGTCAGGCTG
CGCACTAAGGACATAGTAATGAACTAGTCCGTAACTTGAAAGTATTTCGATTTCTTGGCTTTATATATCT
TGTGGAAAGGACGAATTGTACGTACAGGAGGTTGATATACGCGTTAAGTCGACAATCAACCTCTGGATTA
CAAAATTTGTGAAAGATTGACTGGTATTCTTAACTATGTTGCTCCTTTTACGCTATGTGGATACGCTGCT
TTAATGCCTTTGTATCATGCTATTGCTTCCCGTATGGCTTTCATTTTCTCCTCCTTGTATAAATCCTGGT
TGCTGTCTCTTTATGAGGAGTTGTGGCCCGTTGTCAGGCAACGTGGCGTGGTGTGCACTGTGTTTGCTGA
CGCAACCCCCACTGGTTGGGGCATTGCCACCACCTGTCAGCTCCTTTCCGGGACTTTCGCTTTCCCCCTC
CCTATTGCCACGGCGGAACTCATCGCCGCCTGCCTTGCCCGCTGCTGGACAGGGGCTCGGCTGTTGGGCA
CTGACAATTCCGTGGTGTTGTCGGGGAAATCATCGTCCTTTCCTTGGCTGCTCGCCTGTGTTGCCACCTG
GATTCTGCGCGGGACGTCCTTCTGCTACGTCCCTTCGGCCCTCAATCCAGCGGACCTTCCTTCCCGCGGC
CTGCTGCCGGCTCTGCGGCCTCTTCCGCGTCTTCGCCTTCGCCCTCAGACGAGTCGGATCTCCCTTTGGG
CCGCCTCCCCGCGTCGACTTTAAGACCAATGACTTACAAGGCAGCTGTAGATCTTAGCCACTTTTTAAAA
GAAAAGGGGGGACTGGAAGGGCTAATTCACTCCCAACGAAGACAAGATCTGCTTTTTGCTTGTACTGGGT
CTCTCTGGTTAGACCAGATCTGAGCCTGGGAGCTCTCTGGCTAACTAGGGAACCCACTGCTTAAGCCTCA
ATAAAGCTTGCCTTGAGTGCTTCAAGTAGTGTGTGCCCGTCTGTTGTGTGACTCTGGTAACTAGAGATCC
CTCAGACCCTTTTAGTCAGTGTGGAAAATCTCTAGCAGTACGTATAGTAGTTCATGTCATCTTATTATTC
AGTATTTATAACTTGCAAAGAAATGAATATCAGAGAGTGAGAGGAACTTGTTTATTGCAGCTTATAATGG
TTACAAATAAAGCAATAGCATCACAAATTTCACAAATAAAGCATTTTTTTCACTGCATTCTAGTTGTGGT
TTGTCCAAACTCATCAATGTATCTTATCATGTCTGGCTCTAGCTATCCCGCCCCTAACTCCGCCCATCCC
GCCCCTAACTCCGCCCAGTTCCGCCCATTCTCCGCCCCATGGCTGACTAATTTTTTTTATTTATGCAGAG
GCCGAGGCCGCCTCGGCCTCTGAGCTATTCCAGAAGTAGTGAGGAGGCTTTTTTGGAGGCCTAGGGACGT
ACCCAATTCGCCCTATAGTGAGTCGTATTACGCGCGCTCACTGGCCGTCGTTTTACAACGTCGTGACTGG
GAAAACCCTGGCGTTACCCAACTTAATCGCCTTGCAGCACATCCCCCTTTCGCCAGCTGGCGTAATAGCG
AAGAGGCCCGCACCGATCGCCCTTCCCAACAGTTGCGCAGCCTGAATGGCGAATGGG
[124 nt withheld, positions 6638-6761]
C
[91 nt withheld, positions 6763-6853]
A
[49 nt withheld, positions 6855-6903]
CCTTTGACGTTGGAGTCCACGTTCTTT
[37 nt withheld, positions 6931-6967]
ACCCTATCTCGGTCTATTCTTTTGATTTATAAGGGATTTTGCCGATTTCGGCCTATTGGTTAAAAAATGA
GCTGATTTAACAAAAATTTAACGCGAATTTTAACAAAATATTAACGCTTACAATTTAGGTGGCACTTTTC
GGGGAAATGTGCGCGGAACCCCTATTTGTTTATTTTTCTAAATACATTCAAATATGTATCCGCTCATGAG
ACAATAACCCTGATAAATGCTTCAATAATATTGAAAAAGGAAGAGTATGAGTATTCAACATTTCCGTGTC
GCCCTTATTCCCTTTTTTGCGGCATTTTGCCTTCCTGTTTTTGCTCACCCAGAAACGCTGGTGAAAGTAA
AAGATGCTGAAGATCAGTTGGGTGCACGAGTGGGTTACATCGAACTGGATCTCAACAGCGGTAAGATCCT
TGAGAGTTTTCGCCCCGAAGAACGTTTTCCAATGATGAGCACTTTTAAAGTTCTGCTATGTGGCGCGGTA
TTATCCCGTATTGACGCCGGGCAAGAGCAACTCGGTCGCCGCATACACTATTCTCAGAATGACTTGGTTG
AGTACTCACCAGTCACAGAAAAGCATCTTACGGATGGCATGACAGTAAGAGAATTATGCAGTGCTGCCAT
AACCATGAGTGATAACACTGCGGCCAACTTACTTCTGACAACGATCGGAGGACCGAAGGAGCTAACCGCT
TTTTTGCACAACATGGGGGATCATGTAACTCGCCTTGATCGTTGGGAACCGGAGCTGAATGAAGCCATAC
CAAACGACGAGCGTGACACCACGATGCCTGTAGCAATGGCAACAACGTTGCGCAAACTATTAACTGGCGA
ACTACTTACTCTAGCTTCCCGGCAACAATTAATAGACTGGATGGAGGCGGATAAAGTTGCAGGACCACTT
CTGCGCTCGGCCCTTCCGGCTGGCTGGTTTATTGCTGATAAATCTGGAGCCGGTGAGCGTGGGTCTCGCG
GTATCATTGCAGCACTGGGGCCAGATGGTAAGCCCTCCCGTATCGTAGTTATCTACACGACGGGGAGTCA
GGCAACTATGGATGAACGAAATAGACAGATCGCTGAGATAGGTGCCTCACTGATTAAGCATTGGTAACTG
TCAGACCAAGTTTACTCATATATACTTTAGATTGATTTAAAACTTCATTTTTAATTTAAAAGGATCTAGG
TGAAGATCCTTTTTGATAATCTCATGACCAAAATCCCTTAACGTGAGTTTTCGTTCCACTGAGCGTCAGA
CCCCGTAGAAAAGATCAAAGGATCTTCTTGAGATCCTTTTTTTCTGCGCGTAATCTGCTGCTTGCAAACA
AAAAAACCACCGCTACCAGCGGTGGTTTGTTTGCCGGATCAAGAGCTACCAACTCTTTTTCCGAAGGTAA
CTGGCTTCAGCAGAGCGCAGATACCAAATACTGTTCTTCTAGTGTAGCCGTAGTTAGGCCACCACTTCAA
GAACTCTGTAGCACCGCCTACATACCTCGCTCTGCTAATCCTGTTACCAGTGGCTGCTGCCAGTGGCGAT
AAGTCGTGTCTTACCGGGTTGGACTCAAGACGATAGTTACCGGATAAGGCGCAGCGGTCGGGCTGAACGG
GGGGTTCGTGCACACAGCCCAGCTTGGAGCGAACGACCTACACCGAACTGAGATACCTACAGCGTGAGCT
ATGAGAAAGCGCCACGCTTCCCGAAGGGAGAAAGGCGGACAGGTATCCGGTAAGCGGCAGGGTCGGAACA
GGAGAGCGCACGAGGGAGCTTCCAGGGGGAAACGCCTGGTATCTTTATAGTCCTGTCGGGTTTCGCCACC
TCTGACTTGAGCGTCGATTTTTGTGATGCTCGTCAGGGGGGCGGAGCCTATGGAAAAACGCCAGCAACGC
GGCCTTTTTACGGTTCCTGGCCTTTTGCTGGCCTTTTGCTCACATGTTCTTTCCTGCGTTATCCCCTGAT
TCTGTGGATAACCGTATTACCGCCTTTGAGTGAGCTGATACCGCTCGCCGCAGCCGAACGACCGAGCGCA
GCGAGTCAGTGAGCGAGGAAGCGGAAGAGCGCCCAATACGCAAACCGCCTCTCCCCGCGCGTTGGCCGAT
TCATTAATGCAGCTGGCACGACAGGTTTCCCGACTGGAAAGCGGGCAGTGAGCGCAACGCAATTAATGTG
AGTTAGCTCACTCATTAGGCACCCCAGGCTTTACACTTTATGCTTCCGGCTCGTATGTTGTGTGGAATTG
TGAGCGGATAACAATTTCACACAGGAAACAGCTATGACCATGATTACGCCAAGCGCGCAATTAACCCTCA
CTAAAGGGAACAAAAGCTGGAGCTGCAAGC
