>Addgene plasmid #143151 | TFORF1716 | depositor partial sequence | sequence record 281591 | Insert
ACCGCCACCATGTCCAGCACACCACATGACCCCTTCTATTCTTCTCCTTTCGGCCCATTTTATAGGAGGC
ATACACCATACATGGTACAGCCAGAGTACCGAATCTATGAGATGAACAAGAGACTGCAGTCTCGCACAGA
GGATAGTGACAACCTCTGGTGGGACGCCTTTGCCACTGAATTTTTTGAAGATGACGCCACATTAACCCTT
TCATTTTGTTTGGAAGATGGACCAAAGCGATACACTATCGGCAGGACCCTCATCCCCCGTTACTTTAGCA
CTGTGTTTGAAGGAGGGGTGACCGACCTGTATTACATTCTCAAACACTCGAAAGAGTCATACCACAACTC
ATCCATCACGGTGGACTGCGACCAGTGTACCATGGTCACCCAGCACGGGAAGCCCATGTTTACCAAGGTA
TGTACAGAAGGCAGACTGATCTTGGAGTTCACCTTTGATGATCTCATGAGAATCAAAACATGGCACTTTA
CCATTAGACAATACCGAGAGTTAGTCCCGAGAAGCATCCTAGCCATGCATGCACAAGATCCTCAGGTCCT
GGATCAGCTGTCCAAAAACATCACCAGGATGGGGCTAACAAACTTCACCCTCAACTACCTCAGGTTGTGT
GTAATATTGGAGCCAATGCAGGAACTGATGTCGAGACATAAAACTTACAACCTCAGTCCCCGAGACTGCC
TGAAGACCTGCTTGTTTCAGAAGTGGCAGAGGATGGTGGCTCCGCCAGCAGAACCCACAAGGCAACCAAC
AACCAAACGGAGAAAAAGGAAAAATTCCACCAGCAGCACTTCCAACAGCAGCGCTGGGAACAATGCAAAC
AGCACTGGCAGCAAGAAGAAGACCACAGCTGCAAACCTGAGTCTGTCCAGTCAGGTACCTATTGCTAGCA
TTGCTCGTTCTCCAGTGTCAGGCTGCGCACTAAGGACATAGTAATGAACTAGTCCGTAACTTGAAAGTAT
TTCGATTTCTTGGCTTTATATATCTTGTGGAAAGGACGAATTGTACGTACAGGAGGTTGATAT
