>Addgene plasmid #143151 | TFORF1716 | depositor partial sequence | sequence record 281592 | Barcode
ATTGTACGTACAGGAGGTTGATAT
